>Addgene plasmid #65593 | AP56-6 | addgene partial sequence | sequence record 115476 | AmpSeq-F 5'-ctcatgagcggatacatatttgaa-3'
AAATAAACAAATAGGGGTTCCGCGCACATTTCCCCGAAAAGTGCCACCTGACGTCTAAGAAACCATTATT
ATCATGACATTAACCTATAAAAATAGGCGTATCACGAGGCCCTTTCGTCTCGCGCGTTTCGGTGATGACG
GTGAAAACCTCTGACACATGCAGCTCCCGGAGACGGTCACAGCTTGTCTGTAAGCGGATGCCGGGAGCAG
ACAAGCCCGTCAGGGCGCGTCAGCGGGTGTTGGCGGGTGTCGGGGCTGGCTTAACTATGCGGCATCAGAG
CAGATTGCACTGAGAGTGCACCATATGCGGTGTGAAATACCGCACAGATGCGTAAGGAGAAAATACCGCA
TCAGGCGCCATTCGCCATTCAGGCTGCGCAACTGTTGGGAAGGGCGATCGGTGCGGGCCTCTTCGCTATT
ACGCCAGAAATTTCACAAAAAGCACCGACTCGGTGCCACTTTTTCAAGTTGATAACGGACTAGCCTTATT
TTAACTTGCTATTTCTAGCTCTAAAACGTAGTCACGGCGATGATTACAAGACATCTCGCAATAGGAGGTG
TTTATATAGGGGCAACACAAGAGGCGGCAGACATCTCGTGAGTTTGACAGAGTAGTATAAAGAGTGTGTG
TGAGAGGGTGTAGGCATTTCATAACATATTTTTTGTGGAATAATTTTGGAAAAAAGGTGTTTTTTTAATA
ATAGCTTTTATAAGAGTTTCTCAAAAATTGCATGCTTTTTTTGAAAAGGTTGACAAATTATAGTAGTACT
AAAGTTGCTATTTTCAGGTCTCAGCAGAAAATTCACAACTAAAAATAAAATTTGCAAAACAGAGTGTGCG
CCTTTAAGGTGTACAGTTTTTTATTCCTTTATTGCTAGTTTTTTTTGGTTTTCCCAGTCACGACGTTGTA
AAACGACGGCCAGTGAATTATCAACTATGTATAATAAAGTTGTGAGACTTTTTTCTTGGCGGCACAATAA
AGTTTCCTCTTTTTGTTGGGTCACTCAACGAACACAATACAAATATTT
