>Addgene plasmid #65593 | AP56-6 | addgene partial sequence | sequence record 115485 | M13pUC-Fwd 5'-CCCAGTCACGACGTTGTAAAACG-3'
TCAACTATGTATAATAAAGTTGTGAGACTTTTTTCTTGGCGGCACAATAAAGTTTCCTCTTTTTGTTGGG
TCACTCAACGAACACAATACAAATATTTGAGCGCTCGCATTTTTCTCAACCTTTCGGGTTTAAAGCACTT
CAAAATGGAATTGAAGAGAGATTGTGAAAGTACATCAGACAGAATCACATTTTGATAGCATTCACTTCAC
TCAGATGCAAACTTTTCAGTGACTATAAAAAGTCATAAAATAATAACATTAAAAAAGCAAATAAATTAGC
GAGAGAATTTTTTGACAAAAAGAAAGAAGAGTGATAGAGAAGAAGGGAATGCTTGAAAGGATTTTGCATT
TATCACTAGTTTAGGCGTAGTCTGGGACGTCGTATGGGTAGACCTTACGCTTCTTCTTTGGTGGTCCGGA
TCCTCCGTCTCCTCCGAGTTGGGAGAGGTCGATACGGGTCTCGTAGAGTCCGGTGATGGATTGGTGGATG
AGGGTGGCGTCGAGGACCTCCTTGGTGGAGGTGTAACGCTTACGGTCGATGGTGGTGTCGAAGTACTTGA
AGGCGGCTGGGGCTCCGAGGTTGGTGAGGGTGAAGAGGTGGATGATGTTCTCGGCTTGCTCACGGATTGG
CTTGTCACGGTGCTTGTTGTAGGCGGAGAGGACCTTGTCGAGGTTGGCGTCGGCGAGGATGACACGCTTG
GAGAACTCGGAGATTTGCTCGATGATCTCGTCGAGGTAGTGCTTGTGTTGCTCGACGAAGAGTTGCTTTT
GCTCGTTGTCCTCTGGGGATCCCTTGAGCTTCTCGTAGTGGGAGGCGAGGTAGAGGAAGTTGACGTACTT
GGATGGGAGGGCGAGCTCGTTTCCCTTTTGGAGCTCTCCGGCGGAGGCGAGCATACGCTTACGTCCGTTC
TCGAGCTCGAAGA
