[The description below was written by a language model from this plasmid's Addgene catalogue record.]
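Description:
AP56-6 is a worm-expression CRISPR plasmid built on the pDD162 backbone, a vector designed to deliver Cas9 and a single guide RNA together from one plasmid in Caenorhabditis elegans. It is propagated in E. coli under ampicillin selection; the record lists the copy number as unknown and gives no details of the origin of replication. No feature table is provided, so the description rests on the catalogue fields alone.

The construct-specific insert is an sgRNA, designated as the guide for APa13, expressed from a U6 promoter, the type of RNA polymerase III promoter generally used to produce short, precisely defined guide transcripts. The guide directs Cas9 to a site at the 3' end of the C. elegans fbf-2 gene. Cas9 is carried on the same backbone, but the record does not state which promoter or regulatory elements drive it. The stated purpose is co-expression of the nuclease and guide for cutting at this locus. The associated work concerns genome editing in C. elegans using linear DNA repair templates with short homology to Cas9 sites, so a cut at the 3' end of fbf-2 would fit edits there, although the record does not specify the intended edit.

The depositor notes that each positive clone was sequence-verified only for correct insertion of the sgRNA. Because the plasmid was generated by a PCR step that could have introduced mutations elsewhere in the backbone, including in the Cas9 gene, and the full plasmid was not sequenced, several independent clones carrying the same guide were deposited. The depositor recommends using a mixture of them. AP56-6 is one of these sibling clones.
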