Addgene plasmid #65593: AP56-6
Purpose: co-expression of Cas9 and a sgRNA targeting 3'end of C.elegans fbf-2 gene
Depositing lab: Geraldine Seydoux. Depositing organization: Johns Hopkins University and School of Medicine. Publication: Scalable and versatile genome editing using linear DNAs with microhomology to Cas9 Sites in Caenorhabditis elegans. Paix A, Wang Y, Smith HE, Lee CY, Calidas D, Lu T, Smith J, Schmidt H, Krause MW, Seydoux G. Genetics. 2014 Dec;198(4):1347-56. doi: 10.1534/genetics.114.170423. Epub 2014 Sep 23. PubMed 25249454.
Backbone
  Vector backbone: pDD162
  Backbone manufacturer: Goldstein lab Plasmid 47549
  Vector type: Worm Expression, CRISPR
Growth in bacteria
  Bacterial resistance: Ampicillin, 100 μg/mL
  Growth temperature: 37°C
  Growth strain: DH5alpha
  Copy number: Unknown
Gene/Insert
  Gene/Insert name: sgRNA for APa13
  gRNA/shRNA sequence: taatcatcgccgtgactac
  Species: C. elegans (nematode)
  Promoter: U6
  Cloning method: Unknown
  Sequencing primers: 5′ tatgaaatgcctacaccctctc
Terms and licenses: Academic/Nonprofit Terms; Industry Terms: Not Available to Industry
Depositor comments: From the depositor: Each positive clones had been sequenced for correct insertion of the sgRNA . However the PCR could have created some mutation in the plasmid backbone (containing also the Cas9 gene) and we didnt sequenced the full plasmid, therefore we recommend to use a mix of several positive clones. It is why we provide several clones containing the same sgRNA insert.
How to cite: AP56-6 was a gift from Geraldine Seydoux (Addgene plasmid # 65593 ; http://n2t.net/addgene:65593 ; RRID:Addgene_65593)
